Addgene plasmid #132660: pAM5404
Purpose: (Empty Backbone) RSF1010-based broad host-range plasmid with additional RK2 bom site
Depositing lab: Susan Golden. Depositing organization: University of California, San Diego (UCSD). Publication: Modification of RSF1010-Based Broad-Host-Range Plasmids for Improved Conjugation and Cyanobacterial Bioprospecting. Bishe B, Taton A, Golden JW. iScience. 2019 Oct 25;20:216-228. doi: 10.1016/j.isci.2019.09.002. Epub 2019 Sep 10. PubMed 31585408.
Backbone
  Vector backbone: RSF1010
  Backbone size (bp): 7400
  Modifications to backbone: RK2-based basis of mobiliy (bom) site
  Vector type: Bacterial Expression
Growth in bacteria
  Bacterial resistance: Ampicillin, 100 μg/mL
  Growth temperature: 37°C
  Growth strain: DH5alpha
  Copy number: Low Copy
Gene/Insert
  Cloning method: Gibson Cloning
Terms and licenses: Academic/Nonprofit Terms; Industry Terms: Not Available to Industry
How to cite: pAM5404 was a gift from Susan Golden (Addgene plasmid # 132660 ; http://n2t.net/addgene:132660 ; RRID:Addgene_132660)
