[The description below was written by a language model from this plasmid's Addgene catalogue record and pLannotate feature annotations shown in this document.]
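Description:
pAM5404 is an empty-backbone, broad-host-range bacterial plasmid of about 7.4 kb derived from the IncQ replicon RSF1010. It is catalogued as a low-copy bacterial expression vector, is maintained in E. coli, and is selected with ampicillin through a β-lactamase gene driven by its native bla promoter. Replication depends on the RSF1010 oriV together with the plasmid-encoded replication proteins. The feature table annotates RepA, a RepC fragment, and the mobA/repB gene, whose product supplies both relaxase and primase activities. An R1162-like antisense RNA is also annotated near repA. Because these functions are carried on the plasmid, RSF1010 derivatives can replicate in a wide range of Gram-negative hosts, and the associated publication concerns their use in cyanobacteria.

The defining feature is the presence of two transfer systems. The native RSF1010 mobilisation region is retained, with its oriT flanked by mobA and mobC. A second, RK2 (IncP)-type oriT, or basis-of-mobility site, has been added and is annotated next to a short traJ fragment and a putative transcription terminator. The added site lets an RK2-type conjugal helper recognise the plasmid directly. According to the publication title, such modifications were made to improve conjugation efficiency and support cyanobacterial bioprospecting.

No insert, dedicated expression promoter or reporter is recorded, and the short rop and lacI matches appear to be leftover fragments rather than functional genes. The plasmid is listed as being built or used with Gibson assembly, and it serves as a chassis into which cargo can be placed for conjugal delivery into diverse bacteria.
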