Features (pLannotate 1.2.2; 14 found; start..end, strand, type, name):
    121..981     -  CDS            AmpR: β-lactamase; bla; confers resistance to ampicillin, carbenicillin, and related antibiotics
    982..1086    -  promoter       AmpR promoter: bla
   1181..1216    +  CDS            rop (fragment): Rop protein, which maintains plasmids at low copy number; rop
   1330..1370    +  CDS            lacI (fragment): lac repressor; lacI; The lac repressor binds to the lac operator to inhibit transcription in E. coli. This inhibition can be relieved by adding lactose or isopropyl-β-D-thiogalactopyranoside (IPTG).
   1647..2498    -  CDS            RSF1010 RepC (fragment): replication protein C of the broad-host-range plasmid RSF1010 (Scholz et al., 1989); repC
   2485..3324    -  CDS            RSF1010 RepA: replication protein A of the broad-host-range plasmid RSF1010 (Scholz et al., 1989); repA
   3316..3390    -  ncRNA          Plasmid R1162: Accession: RF00043 - R1162-like plasmid antisense RNA
   3838..5964    -  CDS            mobA: MOBA2_ECOLX - Also known as repB. Experimental evidence at protein level: Swiss-Prot protein existence level 1. Part of the relaxosome complex that is responsible for plasmid transfer during conjugation. Locally unwinds DNA and catalyzes the cleavage of one of the DNA strands at oriT. The cleaved strand is then transferred through the dedicated type IV secretion apparatus. MobA remains covalently linked at the 5' end of the strand, and once in the recipient cell, it probably catalyzes the rejoining of the two ends of the strand, re-forming the circular plasmid DNA. The primase activity of MobA
   6045..6132    -  oriT           RSF1010 oriT: origin of transfer of the broad-host-range plasmid RSF1010 (Scholz et al., 1989)
   6163..6444    +  CDS            mobC: MOBC_ECOLX - Protein predicted: Swiss-Prot protein existence level 4. This protein is essential to promote the specific transfer of the plasmid in the presence of conjugative plasmids. From Escherichia coli.
   6474..6868    +  rep_origin     RSF1010 oriV: replication origin of the broad-host-range plasmid RSF1010; requires the RSF1010 RepA/B/C proteins for replication (Scholz et al., 1989)
   7033..7074    -  terminator     bacterial terminator: putative bacterial transcription terminator
   7112..7137    -  CDS            traJ (fragment): oriT-recognizing protein; traJ
   7170..7279    -  oriT           oriT: incP origin of transfer
>Addgene plasmid #132660 | pAM5404 | addgene full sequence | sequence record 260869 | Addgene NGS Result
CTCACGTTAAGGGATTTTGGTCATGAGATTATCAAAAAGGATCTTCACCTAGATCCTTTTAAATTAAAAA
TGAAGTTTTAAATCAATCTAAAGTATATATGAGTAAACTTGGTCTGACAGTTACCAATGCTTAATCAGTG
AGGCACCTATCTCAGCGATCTGTCTATTTCGTTCATCCATAGTTGCCTGACTCCCCGTCGTGTAGATAAC
TACGATACGGGAGGGCTTACCATCTGGCCCCAGTGCTGCAATGATACCGCGAGACCCACGCTCACCGGCT
CCAGATTTATCAGCAATAAACCAGCCAGCCGGAAGGGCCGAGCGCAGAAGTGGTCCTGCAACTTTATCCG
CCTCCATCCAGTCTATTAATTGTTGCCGGGAAGCTAGAGTAAGTAGTTCGCCAGTTAATAGTTTGCGCAA
CGTTGTTGCCATTGCTACAGGCATCGTGGTGTCACGCTCGTCGTTTGGTATGGCTTCATTCAGCTCCGGT
TCCCAACGATCAAGGCGAGTTACATGATCCCCCATGTTGTGCAAAAAAGCGGTTAGCTCCTTCGGTCCTC
CGATCGTTGTCAGAAGTAAGTTGGCCGCAGTGTTATCACTCATGGTTATGGCAGCACTGCATAATTCTCT
TACTGTCATGCCATCCGTAAGATGCTTTTCTGTGACTGGTGAGTACTCAACCAAGTCATTCTGAGAATAG
TGTATGCGGCGACCGAGTTGCTCTTGCCCGGCGTCAATACGGGATAATACCGCGCCACATAGCAGAACTT
TAAAAGTGCTCATCATTGGAAAACGTTCTTCGGGGCGAAAACTCTCAAGGATCTTACCGCTGTTGAGATC
CAGTTCGATGTAACCCACTCGTGCACCCAACTGATCTTCAGCATCTTTTACTTTCACCAGCGTTTCTGGG
TGAGCAAAAACAGGAAGGCAAAATGCCGCAAAAAAGGGAATAAGGGCGACACGGAAATGTTGAATACTCA
TACTCTTCCTTTTTCAATATTATTGAAGCATTTATCAGGGTTATTGTCTCATGAGCGGATACATATTTGA
ATGTATTTAGAAAAATAAACAAATAGGGGTTCCGCGCACATTTCCCCGAAAAGTGCCACCTGACGTCTAA
GAAACCATTATTATCATGACATTAACCTATAAAAATAGGCGTATCACGAGGCCCTTTCGTCTCGCGCGTT
TCGGTGATGACGGTGAAAACCTCTGACACATGCAGCGACGTCGGGGGCCCCCGGGGGGATTCTAGAACAA
TGGAAGTCCTCGTCTCGCCCTCGAATTAGCCCGCTTAATGAGCGGGCTTTTTTTGAATTAATTCTCGCGA
GCTGGCACGACAGGTTTCCCGACTGGAAAGCGGGCAGTGAGCGCAACGCAATTAATGTAAGTTAGCGCGA
ATTGCAAGCTGGCCGACGCGCTGGGCTACGTCTTGCTGGCGTTCGGGAGCAGAAGAGCATACATCTGGAA
GCAAAGCCAGGAAAGCGGCCTATGGAGCTGTGCGGCAGCGCTCAGTAGGCAATTTTTCAAAATATTGTTA
AGCCTTTTCTGAGCATGGTATTTTTCATGGTATTACCAATTAGCAGGAAAATAAGCCATTGAATATAAAA
GATAAAAATGTCTTGTTTACAATAGAGTGGGGGGGGTCAGCCTGCCGCCTTGGGCCGGGTGATGTCGTAC
TTGCCCGCCGCGAACTCGGTTACCGTCCAGCCCAGCGCGACCAGCTCCGGCAACGCCTCGCGCACCCGCT
GGCGGCGCTTGCGCATGGTCGAACCACTGGCCTCTGACGGCCAGACATAGCCGCACAAGGTATCTATGGA
AGCCTTGCCGGTTTTGCCGGGGTCGATCCAGCCACACAGCCGCTGGTGCAGCAGGCGGGCGGTTTCGCTG
TCCAGCGCCCGCACCTCGTCCATGCTGATGCGCACATGCTGGCCGCCACCCATGACGGCCTGCGCGATCA
AGGGGTTCAGGGCCACGTACAGGCGCCCGTCCGCCTCGTCGCTGGCGTACTCCGACAGCAGCCGAAACCC
CTGCCGCTTGCGGCCATTCTGGGCGATGATGGATACCTTCCAAAGGCGCTCGATGCAGTCCTGTATGTGC
TTGAGCGCCCCACCACTATCGACCTCTGCCCCGATTTCCTTTGCCAGCGCCCGATAGCTACCTTTGACCA
CCATGGCATCAGCGGTGACGGCCTCCCACTTGGGTTCCAGGAACAGCCGGAGCTGCCGTCCGCCTTCGGT
CTTGGGTTCCGGGCCAAGCACTAGGCCATTAGGCCCAGCCATGGCCACCAGCCCTTGCAGGATGCGCAGA
TCATCAGCGCCCAGCGGCTCCGGGCCGCTGAACTCGATCCGCTTGCCGTCGCCGTAGTCATACGTCACGT
CCAGCTTGCTGCGCTTGCGCTCGCCCCGCTTGAGGGCACGGAACAGGCCGGGGGCCAGACAGTGCGCCGG
GTCGTGTCGGACGTGGCTGAGGCTGTGCTTGTTCTTAGGCTTCACCACGGGGCACCCCCTTGCTCTTGCG
CTGCCTCTCCAGCACGGCGGGCTTGAGCACCCCGCCGTCATGCCGCCTGAACCACCGATCAGCGAACGGT
GCGCCATAGTTGGCCTTGCTCACACCGAAGCGGACGAAGAACCGGCGCTGGTCGTCGTCCACACCCCATT
CCTCGGCCTCGGCGCTGGTCATGCTCGACAGGTAGGACTGCCAGCGGATGTTATCGACCAGTACCGAGCT
GCCCCGGCTGGCCTGCTGCTGGTCGCCTGCGCCCATCATGGCCGCGCCCTTGCTGGCATGGTGCAGGAAC
ACGATAGAGCACCCGGTATCGGCGGCGATGGCCTCCATGCGACCGATGACCTGGGCCATGGGGCCGCTGG
CGTTTTCTTCCTCGATGTGGAACCGGCGCAGCGTGTCCAGCACCATCAGGCGGCGGCCCTCGGCGGCGCG
CTTGAGGCCGTCGAACCACTCCGGGGCCATGATGTTGGGCAGGCTGCCGATCAGCGGCTGGATCAGCAGG
CCGTCAGCCACGGCTTGCCGTTCCTCGGCGCTGAGGTGCGCCCCAAGGGCGTGCAGGCGGTGATGAATGG
CGGTGGGCGGGTCTTCGGCGGGCAGGTAGATCACCGGGCCGGTGGGCAGTTCGCCCACCTCCAGCAGATC
CGGCCCGCCTGCAATCTGTGCGGCCAGTTGCAGGGCCAGCATGGATTTACCGGCACCACCGGGCGACACC
AGCGCCCCGACCGTACCGGCCACCATGTTGGGCAAAACGTAGTCCAGCGGTGGCGGCGCTGCTGCGAACG
CCTCCAGAATATTGATAGGCTTATGGGTAGCCATTGATTGCCTCCTTTGCAGGCAGTTGGTGGTTAGGCG
CTGGCGGGGTCACTACCCCCGCCCTGCGCCGCTCTGAGTTCTTCCAGGCACTCGCGCAGCGCCTCGTATT
CGTCGTCGGTCAGCCAGAACTTGCGCTGACGCATCCCTTTGGCCTTCATGCGCTCGGCATATCGCGCTTG
GCGTACAGCGTCAGGGCTGGCCAGCAGGTCGCCGGTCTGCTTGTCCTTTTGGTCTTTCATATCAGTCACC
GAGAAACTTGCCGGGGCCGAAAGGCTTGTCTTCGCGGAACAAGGACAAGGTGCAGCCGTCAAGGTTAAGG
CTGGCCATATCAGCGACTGAAAAGCGGCCAGCCTCGGCCTTGTTTGACGTATAACCAAAGCCACCGGGCA
ACCAATAGCCCTTGTCACTTTTGATCAGGTAGACCGACCCTGAAGCGCTTTTTTCGTATTCCATAAAACC
CCCTTCTGTGCGTGAGTACTCATAGTATAACAGGCGTGAGTACCAACGCAAGCACTACATGCTGAAATCT
GGCCCGCCCCTGTCCATGCCTCGCTGGCGGGGTGCCGGTGCCCGTGCCAGCTCGGCCCGCGCAAGCTGGA
CGCTGGGCAGACCCATGACCTTGCTGACGGTGCGCTCGATGTAATCCGCTTCGTGGCCGGGCTTGCGCTC
TGCCAGCGCTGGGCTGGCCTCGGCCATGGCCTTGCCGATTTCCTCGGCACTGCGGCCCCGGCTGGCCAGC
TTCTGCGCGGCGATAAAGTCGCACTTGCTGAGGTCATCACCGAAGCGCTTGACCAGCCCGGCCATCTCGC
TGCGGTACTCGTCCAGCGCCGTGCGCCGGTGGCGGCTAAGCTGCCGCTCGGACAGTTCGAGGCTGGCCAG
CCTGCGGGCCTTCTCCTGCTGCCGCTGGGCCTGCTCGATCTGCTGGCCAGCCTGCTGCACCAGCGCCGGG
CCAGCGGTGGCGGTCTTGCCCTTGGATTCACGCAGCAGCACCCACGGCTGATAACCGGCGCGGGTGGTGT
GCTTGTCCTTGCGGTTGGTGAAGCCCGCCAAGCGGCCATAGTGGCGGCTGTCGGCGCTGGCCGGGTCGGC
GTCGTACTCGCTGGCCAGCGTCCGGGCAATCTGCCCCCGAAGTTCACCGCCTGCGGCGTCGGCCACCTTG
ACCCATGCCTGATAGTTCTTCGGGCTGGTTTCCACTACCAGGGCAGGCTCCCGGCCCTCGGCTTTCATGT
CATCCAGGTCAAACTCGCTGAGGTCGTCCACCAGCACCAGACCATGCCGCTCCTGCTCGGCGGGCCTGAT
ATACACGTCATTGCCCTGGGCATTCATCCGCTTGAGCCATGGCGTGTTCTGGAGCACTTCGGCGGCTGAC
CATTCCCGGTTCATCATCTGGCCGGTGGTGGCGTCCCTGACGCCGATATCGAAGCGCTCACAGCCCATGG
CCTTGAGCTGTCGGCCTATGGCCTGCAAAGTCCTGTCGTTCTTCATCGGGCCACCAAGCGCAGCCAGATC
GAGCCGTCCTCGGTTGTCAGTGGCGTCAGGTCGAGCAAGAGCAACGATGCGATCAGCAGCACCACCGTAG
GCATCATGGAAGCCAGCATCACGGTTAGCCATAGCTTCCAGTGCCACCCCCGCGACGCGCTCCGGGCGCT
CTGCGCGGCGCTGCTCACCTCGGCGGCTACCTCCCGCAACTCTTTGGCCAGCTCCACCCATGCCGCCCCT
GTCTGGCGCTGGGCTTTCAGCCACTCCGCCGCCTGCGCCTCGCTGGCCTGCTGGGTCTGGCTCATGACCT
GCCGGGCTTCGTCGGCCAGTGTCGCCATGCTCTGGGCCAGCGGTTCGATCTGCTCCGCTAACTCGTTGAT
GCCTCTGGATTTCTTCACTCTGTCGATTGCGTTCATGGTCTATTGCCTCCCGGTATTCCTGTAAGTCGAT
GATCTGGGCGTTGGCGGTGTCGATGTTCAGGGCCACGTCTGCCCGGTCGGTGCGGATGCCCCGGCCTTCC
ATCTCCACCACGTTCGGCCCCAGGTGAACACCGGGCAGGCGCTCGATGCCCTGCGCCTCAAGTGTTCTGT
GGTCAATGCGGGCGTCGTGGCCTGCCCGCTCTAATGCCCGGTTGGCATGGTCGGCCCATGCCTCGCGGGT
CTGCTCAAGCCATGCCTTGGGCTTGAGCGCTTCGGTCTTCTGTGCCCCGCCCTTCTCCGGGGTCTTGCCG
TTGTACCGCTTGAACCACTGAGCGGCGGGCCGCTCGATGCCGTCATTGATCCGCTCGGAGATCATCAGGT
GGCAGTGCGGGTTCTCGCCGCCACCGGCATGGATGGCCAGCGTATACGGCAGGCGCTCGGCACCGGTCAG
GTGCTGGGCGAACTCGGACGCCAGCGCCTTCTGCTGGTCGAGGGTCAGCTCGACCGGCAGGGCAAATTCG
ACCTCCTTGAACAGCCGCCCATTGGCGCGTTCATACAGGTCGGCAGCATCCCAGTAGTCGGCGGGCCGCT
CGACGAACTCCGGCATGTGCCCGGATTCGGCGTGCAAGACTTCATCCATGTCGCGGGCATACTTGCCTTC
GCGCTGGATGAAGTCGGCCTTGGCCCTGGCCGATTGGCCGCCCGACCTGCTGCCGGTTTTCGCCGTAAGG
TGATAAATCGCCATGCTGCCTCGCTGTTGCTTTTGCTTTTCGGCTCCATGCAATGGCCCTCGGAGAGCGC
ACCGCCCGAAGGGTGGCCGTTAGGCCAGTTTCTCGAAGAGAAACCGGTAAGTGCGCCCTCCCCTACAAAG
TAGGGTCGGGATTGCCGCCGCTGTGCCTCCATGATAGCCTACGAGACAGCACATTAACAATGGGGTGTCA
AGATGGTTAAGGGGAGCAACAAGGCGGCGGATCGGCTGGCCAAGCTCGAAGAACAACGAGCGCGAATCAA
TGCCGAAATTCAGCGGGTGCGGGCAAGGGAACAGCAGCAAGAGCGCAAGAACGAAACAAGGCGCAAGGTG
CTGGTGGGGGCCATGATTTTGGCCAAGGTGAACAGCAGCGAGTGGCCGGAGGATCGGCTCATGGCGGCAA
TGGATGCGTACCTTGAACGCGACCACGACCGCGCCTTGTTCGGTCTGCCGCCACGCCAGAAGGATGAGCC
GGGCTGAATGATCGACCGAGACAGGCCCTGCGGGGCTGCACACGCGCCCCCACCCTTCGGGTAGGGGGAA
AGGCCGCTAAAGCGGCTAAAAGCGCTCCAGCGTATTTCTGCGGGGTTTGGTGTGGGGTTTAGCGGGCTTT
GCCCGCCTTTCCCCCTGCCGCGCAGCGGTGGGGCGGTGTGTAGCCTAGCGCAGCGAATAGACCAGCTATC
CGGCCTCTGGCCGGGCATATTGGGCAAGGGCAGCAGCGCCCCACAAGGGCGCTGATAACCGCGCCTAGTG
GATTATTCTTAGATAATCATGGATGGATTTTTCCAACACCCCGCCAGCCCCCGCCCCTGCTGGGTTTGCA
GGTTTGGGGGCGTGACAGTTATTGCAGGGGTTCGTGACAGTTATTGCAGGGGGGCGTGACAGTTATTGCA
GGGGTTCGTGACAGTTAGTACGGGAGTGACGGGCACTGGCTGGCAATGTCTAGCAACGGCAGGCATTTCG
GCTGAGGGTAAAAGAACTTTCCGCTAAGCGATAGACTGTATGTAAACACAGTATTGCAAGGACGCGGAAC
ATGCCTCATGTGGCGGCCCTCGCGAGAATTAATTCAGATAAAAAAAATCCTTAGCTTTCGCTAAGGATGA
TTTCTAGCGATGACCCTGCTGATTGGTTCGCTGACCGTAGACTGGTTGGCTTGGTTTCATCAGCCATCCG
CTTGCCCTCATCTGTTACGCCGGCGGTAGCCGGCCAGCCTCGCAGAGCAGGATTCCCGTTGAGCACCGCC
AGGTGCGAATAAGGGACAGTGAAGAAGGAACACCCGCTCGCGGGTGGGCCTACTTCACCTATCCTGCCCG
GCTGACGCCGTTGGATACACCAAGGAAAGTCTACACGAACCCTTTGGCAAAATCCTGTATATCGTGCGAC
ATCGCGCGCGCGCGCGCGGACGTC
